>Addgene plasmid #58025 | mTagRFP-T-Rab4a-7 | depositor partial sequence | sequence record 89175 | insert sequence
GACGTCAGATCCGCTAGCGCTACCGGTCGCCACCATGGTGTCTAAGGGCGAAGAGCTGATTAAGGAGAAC
ATGCACATGAAGCTGTACATGGAGGGCACCGTGAACAACCACCACTTCAAGTGCACATCCGAGGGCGAAG
GCAAGCCCTACGAGGGCACCCAGACCATGAGAATCAAGGTGGTCGAGGGCGGCCCTCTCCCCTTCGCCTT
CGACATCCTGGCTACCAGCTTCATGTACGGCAGCAGAACCTTCATCAACCACACCCAGGGCATCCCCGAT
TTCTTTAAGCAGTCCTTCCCTGAGGGCTTCACATGGGAGAGAGTCACCACATACGAAGACGGGGGCGTGC
TGACCGCTACCCAGGACACCAGCCTCCAGGACGGCTGCCTCATCTACAACGTCAAGATCAGAGGGGTGAA
CTTCCCATCCAACGGCCCTGTGATGCAGAAGAAAACACTCGGCTGGGAGGCCAACACCGAGATGCTGTAC
CCCGCTGACGGCGGCCTGGAAGGCAGAACCGACATGGCCCTGAAGCTCGTGGGCGGGGGCCACCTGATCT
GCAACTTCAAGACCACATACAGATCCAAGAAACCCGCTAAGAACCTCAAGATGCCCGGCGTCTACTATGT
GGACCACAGACTGGAAAGAATCAAGGAGGCCGACAAAGAGACCTACGTCGAGCAGCACGAGGTGGCTGTG
GCCAGATACTGCGACCTCCCTAGCAAACTGGGGCACAAACTTAATGGCATGGACGAGCTGTACAAGTCCG
GACTCAGATCTCGAGCCATGTCGCAGACGGCCATGTCCGAAACCTACGATTTTTTGTTTAAGTTCTTGGT
TATTGGAAATGCAGGAACTGGCAAATCTTGCTTACTTCATCAGTTTATTGAAAAAAAATTCAAAGATGAC
TCAAATCATACAATAGGAGTGGAATTTGGTTCAAAGATAATAAATGTTGGTGGTAAATATGTAAAGTTAC
AAATATGGGATACAGCAGGACAAGAACGATTCAGGTCCGTGACGAGAAGTTATTACCGAGGCGCGGCCGG
GGCTCTCCTCGTCTATGATATCACCAGCCGAGAAACCTACAATGCGCTTACTAATTGGTTAACAGATGCC
CGAATGCTGGCGAGCCAGAACATTGTGATCATCCTTTGTGGAAACAAGAAGGACCTGGATGCAGATCGTG
AAGTTACCTTCTTAGAAGCCTCCAGATTTGCTCAAGAAAATGAGCTGATGTTTTTGGAAACAAGTGCGCT
CACAGGGGAGAATGTAGAAGAGGCTTTTGTACAGTGTGCAAGAAAAATACTTAACAAAATCGAATCAGGT
GAGCTGGACCCAGAAAGAATGGGCTCAGGTATTCAGTACGGAGATGCTGCCTTGAGACAGCTGAGGTCAC
CGCGGCGCGCACAGGCCCCGAACGCTCAGGAGTGTGGTTGTTAGGGATCCACCGGATCTAGATAACTGAT
CATAATCAGCCATACCACAT
