>Addgene plasmid #58025 | mTagRFP-T-Rab4a-7 | addgene partial sequence | sequence record 101468 | TagRFPmKate-F1 5'-AGGCCGACAAAGAGACCTAC-3'
CTGCGACCTCCCTAGCAAACTGGGGCACAAACTTAATGGCATGGACGAGCTGTACAAGTCCGGACTCAGA
TCTCGAGCCATGTCGCAGACGGCCATGTCCGAAACCTACGATTTTTTGTTTAAGTTCTTGGTTATTGGAA
ATGCAGGAACTGGCAAATCTTGCTTACTTCATCAGTTTATTGAAAAAAAATTCAAAGATGACTCAAATCA
TACAATAGGAGTGGAATTTGGTTCAAAGATAATAAATGTTGGTGGTAAATATGTAAAGTTACAAATATGG
GATACAGCAGGACAAGAACGATTCAGGTCCGTGACGAGAAGTTATTACCGAGGCGCGGCCGGGGCTCTCC
TCGTCTATGATATCACCAGCCGAGAAACCTACAATGCGCTTACTAATTGGTTAACAGATGCCCGAATGCT
GGCGAGCCAGAACATTGTGATCATCCTTTGTGGAAACAAGAAGGACCTGGATGCAGATCGTGAAGTTACC
TTCTTAGAAGCCTCCAGATTTGCTCAAGAAAATGAGCTGATGTTTTTGGAAACAAGTGCGCTCACAGGGG
AGAATGTAGAAGAGGCTTTTGTACAGTGTGCAAGAAAAATACTTAACAAAATCGAATCAGGTGAGCTGGA
CCCAGAAAGAATGGGCTCAGGTATTCAGTACGGAGATGCTGCCTTGAGACAGCTGAGGTCACCGCGGCGC
GCACAGGCCCCGAACGCTCAGGAGTGTGGTTGTTAGGGATCCACCGGATCTAGATAACTGATCATAATCA
GCCATACCACATTTGTAGAGGTTTTACTTGCTTTAAA
