[The description below was written by a language model from this plasmid's Addgene catalogue record.]
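Description:
mTagRFP-T-Rab4a-7 is a mammalian expression plasmid that produces human Rab4a (RAB4A, also known as HRES-1/RAB4) fused to the red fluorescent protein mTagRFP-T. It is built on an mTagRFP backbone of about 4.75 kb without the insert. The plasmid is maintained at high copy in E. coli under kanamycin selection. A neomycin resistance marker allows G418 selection of transfected mammalian cells, so stable lines can be derived as well as transient expressors. The record gives no feature table, so the origin of replication and the exact arrangement of the resistance cassette are not documented here.

Expression of the fusion is driven by the CMV promoter, a strong constitutive promoter in most mammalian cell types. The listed sequencing primers indicate that the cassette sits between the CMV promoter and an SV40 polyadenylation signal. The construct name suggests that the fluorescent protein precedes Rab4a and that "7" denotes a linker length, but the record does not state the tag orientation or the linker, and the cloning method is listed as unknown.

The stated purpose is localization of a Ras-family small GTPase. Rab4a is generally associated with early and recycling endosomes, so the fusion serves as a red marker for following the protein's distribution in live or fixed cells by fluorescence microscopy. The fluorophore is recorded with excitation at 555 nm and emission at 584 nm, which places it in the orange-red range and makes it suitable for pairing with green or cyan fusion proteins in multicolour imaging.
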