Addgene plasmid #58025: mTagRFP-T-Rab4a-7
Purpose: Localization: Ras GTPase, Excitation: 555, Emission: 584
Depositing lab: Michael Davidson. Depositing organization: Florida State University, Tallahassee.
Backbone
  Vector backbone: mTagRFP
  Backbone size w/o insert (bp): 4750
  Vector type: Mammalian Expression
  Selectable markers: Neomycin (select with G418)
Growth in bacteria
  Bacterial resistance: Kanamycin, 50 μg/mL
  Growth temperature: 37°C
  Growth strain: DH5alpha
  Copy number: High Copy
Gene/Insert
  Gene/Insert name: Rab4a (alt name: NM_004578.2)
  Species: H. sapiens (human)
  Entrez Gene: RAB4A (a.k.a. HRES-1, HRES-1/RAB4, HRES1, RAB4)
  Promoter: CMV
  Tag / fusion protein: mTagRFP
  Cloning method: Unknown
  Sequencing primers: 5′ CMV-F; 3′ SV40pA-R
Terms and licenses: Academic/Nonprofit Terms; Industry Terms
Depositor comments: . Excitation = 555; Emission = 584
How to cite: mTagRFP-T-Rab4a-7 was a gift from Michael Davidson (Addgene plasmid # 58025 ; http://n2t.net/addgene:58025 ; RRID:Addgene_58025)
